>Addgene plasmid #66404 | HTR1A-Tango | addgene full sequence | sequence record 417855 | Addgene NGS Result
GACATTGATTATTGACTAGTTATTAATAGTAATCAATTACGGGGTCATTAGTTCATAGCCCATATATGGA
GTTCCGCGTTACATAACTTACGGTAAATGGCCCGCCTGGCTGACCGCCCAACGACCCCCGCCCATTGACG
TCAATAATGACGTATGTTCCCATAGTAACGCCAATAGGGACTTTCCATTGACGTCAATGGGTGGAGTATT
TACGGTAAACTGCCCACTTGGCAGTACATCAAGTGTATCATATGCCAAGTACGCCCCCTATTGACGTCAA
TGACGGTAAATGGCCCGCCTGGCATTATGCCCAGTACATGACCTTATGGGACTTTCCTACTTGGCAGTAC
ATCTACGTATTAGTCATCGCTATTACCATGGTGATGCGGTTTTGGCAGTACATCAATGGGCGTGGATAGC
GGTTTGACTCACGGGGATTTCCAAGTCTCCACCCCATTGACGTCAATGGGAGTTTGTTTTGGCACCAAAA
TCAACGGGACTTTCCAAAATGTCGTAACAACTCCGCCCCATTGACGCAAATGGGCGGTAGGCGTGTACGG
TGGGAGGTCTATATAAGCAGAGCTCTCTGGCTAACTAGAGAACCCACTGCTTACTGGCTTATCGAAATTA
ATACGACTCACTATAGGGAGACCCAAGCTGGCTAGCGTTTAAACTTAAGCTTGGTACCGAGCTCGGATCC
ACTAGTCCAGTGTGGTGGAATTCTGCAGATATCCAGCACAGTGGCGGCCGCGCCACCATGAAGACGATCA
TCGCCCTGAGCTACATCTTCTGCCTGGTATTCGCCGACTACAAGGACGATGATGACGCCAGCATCGATAT
GGACGTGCTGAGTCCCGGCCAGGGCAACAACACCACTTCTCCACCGGCTCCGTTCGAAACTGGCGGTAAT
ACAACCGGCATCTCTGATGTTACCGTCAGTTATCAAGTGATCACTAGCCTGCTGCTTGGTACTCTGATCT
TCTGTGCCGTATTGGGAAACGCATGTGTGGTAGCAGCCATTGCCCTGGAGCGCAGCCTTCAGAATGTGGC
AAACTATTTGATTGGCTCACTGGCAGTGACGGACCTCATGGTGAGCGTGCTCGTTCTTCCAATGGCAGCT
CTCTATCAGGTTCTCAATAAGTGGACCCTGGGCCAAGTGACCTGTGACCTGTTTATCGCACTCGACGTGC
TTTGTTGCACCTCTTCCATTTTGCATCTGTGTGCCATAGCATTGGATAGGTACTGGGCTATCACAGATCC
GATCGACTACGTGAACAAGAGGACACCTCGGCGGGCTGCCGCTCTGATCAGCTTGACGTGGCTGATTGGC
TTTTTGATTAGTATACCTCCCATGCTTGGGTGGAGGACACCTGAGGATAGAAGCGACCCTGACGCGTGTA
CCATTTCAAAGGATCACGGCTACACCATCTACTCCACCTTCGGAGCATTCTATATACCACTGTTGTTGAT
GTTGGTGTTGTATGGACGGATATTCCGCGCCGCGCGGTTCAGGATCCGGAAGACTGTAAAGAAAGTGGAA
AAGACTGGGGCGGATACCCGGCATGGTGCCTCCCCCGCTCCACAGCCCAAGAAGTCCGTGAACGGGGAGA
GTGGGAGCAGGAACTGGAGATTGGGAGTGGAATCTAAGGCCGGAGGGGCACTGTGTGCCAACGGTGCAGT
AAGACAAGGAGACGACGGTGCTGCACTTGAAGTAATCGAGGTGCATAGAGTGGGGAATAGTAAAGAACAC
CTGCCTCTCCCCTCCGAGGCCGGACCAACTCCATGCGCCCCGGCCTCTTTTGAGCGGAAAAACGAGAGAA
ATGCTGAGGCAAAGCGGAAGATGGCCCTTGCCCGGGAACGGAAAACAGTAAAAACCCTGGGGATTATCAT
GGGGACATTCATCCTGTGTTGGCTGCCCTTTTTCATCGTGGCACTCGTGCTGCCATTTTGCGAATCATCA
TGTCATATGCCCACGCTTCTCGGGGCCATCATTAATTGGCTGGGTTACAGCAATAGCCTGCTGAATCCCG
TCATCTACGCTTACTTCAACAAGGATTTCCAGAATGCCTTTAAAAAGATAATTAAGTGCAAGTTCTGTAG
ACAAATCGATACCGGTGGACGCACCCCACCCAGCCTGGGTCCCCAAGATGAGTCCTGCACCACCGCCAGC
TCCTCCCTGGCCAAGGACACTTCATCGACCGGTGAGAACCTGTACTTCCAGCTAAGATTAGATAAAAGTA
AAGTGATTAACAGCGCATTAGAGCTGCTTAATGAGGTCGGAATCGAAGGTTTAACAACCCGTAAACTCGC
CCAGAAGCTAGGTGTAGAGCAGCCTACATTGTATTGGCATGTAAAAAATAAGCGGGCTTTGCTCGACGCC
TTAGCCATTGAGATGTTAGATAGGCACCATACTCACTTTTGCCCTTTAGAAGGGGAAAGCTGGCAAGATT
TTTTACGTAATAACGCTAAAAGTTTTAGATGTGCTTTACTAAGTCATCGCGATGGAGCAAAAGTACATTT
AGGTACACGGCCTACAGAAAAACAGTATGAAACTCTCGAAAATCAATTAGCCTTTTTATGCCAACAAGGT
TTTTCACTAGAGAATGCATTATATGCACTCAGCGCTGTGGGGCATTTTACTTTAGGTTGCGTATTGGAAG
ATCAAGAGCATCAAGTCGCTAAAGAAGAAAGGGAAACACCTACTACTGATAGTATGCCGCCATTATTACG
ACAAGCTATCGAATTATTTGATCACCAAGGTGCAGAGCCAGCCTTCTTATTCGGCCTTGAATTGATCATA
TGCGGATTAGAAAAACAACTTAAATGTGAAAGTGGGTCCGCGTACAGCCGCGCGCGTACGAAAAACAATT
ACGGGTCTACCATCGAGGGCCTGCTCGATCTCCCGGACGACGACGCCCCCGAAGAGGCGGGGCTGGCGGC
TCCGCGCCTGTCCTTTCTCCCCGCGGGACACACGCGCAGACTGTCGACGGCCCCCCCGACCGATGTCAGC
CTGGGGGACGAGCTCCACTTAGACGGCGAGGACGTGGCGATGGCGCATGCCGACGCGCTAGACGATTTCG
ATCTGGACATGTTGGGGGACGGGGATTCCCCGGGTCCGGGATTTACCCCCCACGACTCCGCCCCCTACGG
CGCTCTGGATATGGCCGACTTCGAGTTTGAGCAGATGTTTACCGATGCCCTTGGAATTGACGAGTACGGT
GGGTAGTCTAGAGGGCCCGTTTAAACCCGCTGATCAGCCTCGACTGTGCCTTCTAGTTGCCAGCCATCTG
TTGTTTGCCCCTCCCCCGTGCCTTCCTTGACCCTGGAAGGTGCCACTCCCACTGTCCTTTCCTAATAAAA
TGAGGAAATTGCATCGCATTGTCTGAGTAGGTGTCATTCTATTCTGGGGGGTGGGGTGGGGCAGGACAGC
AAGGGGGAGGATTGGGAAGACAATAGCAGGCATGCTGGGGATGCGGTGGGCTCTATGGCTTCTGAGGCGG
AAAGAACCAGCTGGGGCTCTAGGGGGTATCCCC
[124 nt withheld, positions 3534-3657]
C
[91 nt withheld, positions 3659-3749]
A
[49 nt withheld, positions 3751-3799]
CCTTTGACGTTGGAGTCCACGTTCTTT
[37 nt withheld, positions 3827-3863]
ACCCTATCTCGGTCTATTCTTTTGATTTATAAGGGATTTTGCCGATTTCGGCCTATTGGTTAAAAAATGA
GCTGATTTAACAAAAATTTAACGCGAATTAATTCTGTGGAATGTGTGTCAGTTAGGGTGTGGAAAGTCCC
CAGGCTCCCCAGCAGGCAGAAGTATGCAAAGCATGCATCTCAATTAGTCAGCAACCAGGTGTGGAAAGTC
CCCAGGCTCCCCAGCAGGCAGAAGTATGCAAAGCATGCATCTCAATTAGTCAGCAACCATAGTCCCGCCC
CTAACTCCGCCCATCCCGCCCCTAACTCCGCCCAGTTCCGCCCATTCTCCGCCCCATGGCTGACTAATTT
TTTTTATTTATGCAGAGGCCGAGGCCGCCTCTGCCTCTGAGCTATTCCAGAAGTAGTGAGGAGGCTTTTT
TGGAGGCCTAGGCTTTTGCAAAAAGCTCCCGGGAGCTTGTATATCCATTTTCGGATCTGATCAAGAGACA
GGATGAGGATCGTTTCGCATGATTGAACAAGATGGATTGCACGCAGGTTCTCCGGCCGCTTGGGTGGAGA
GGCTATTCGGCTATGACTGGGCACAACAGACAATCGGCTGCTCTGATGCCGCCGTGTTCCGGCTGTCAGC
GCAGGGGCGCCCGGTTCTTTTTGTCAAGACCGACCTGTCCGGTGCCCTGAATGAACTGCAGGACGAGGCA
GCGCGGCTATCGTGGCTGGCCACGACGGGCGTTCCTTGCGCAGCTGTGCTCGACGTTGTCACTGAAGCGG
GAAGGGACTGGCTGCTATTGGGCGAAGTGCCGGGGCAGGATCTCCTGTCATCTCACCTTGCTCCTGCCGA
GAAAGTATCCATCATGGCTGATGCAATGCGGCGGCTGCATACGCTTGATCCGGCTACCTGCCCATTCGAC
CACCAAGCGAAACATCGCATCGAGCGAGCACGTACTCGGATGGAAGCCGGTCTTGTCGATCAGGATGATC
TGGACGAAGAGCATCAGGGGCTCGCGCCAGCCGAACTGTTCGCCAGGCTCAAGGCGCGCATGCCCGACGG
CGAGGATCTCGTCGTGACCCATGGCGATGCCTGCTTGCCGAATATCATGGTGGAAAATGGCCGCTTTTCT
GGATTCATCGACTGTGGCCGGCTGGGTGTGGCGGACCGCTATCAGGACATAGCGTTGGCTACCCGTGATA
TTGCTGAAGAGCTTGGCGGCGAATGGGCTGACCGCTTCCTCGTGCTTTACGGTATCGCCGCTCCCGATTC
GCAGCGCATCGCCTTCTATCGCCTTCTTGACGAGTTCTTCTGAGCGGGACTCTGGGGTTCGAAATGACCG
ACCAAGCGACGCCCAACCTGCCATCACGAGATTTCGATTCCACCGCCGCCTTCTATGAAAGGTTGGGCTT
CGGAATCGTTTTCCGGGACGCCGGCTGGATGATCCTCCAGCGCGGGGATCTCATGCTGGAGTTCTTCGCC
CACCCCAACTTGTTTATTGCAGCTTATAATGGTTACAAATAAAGCAATAGCATCACAAATTTCACAAATA
AAGCATTTTTTTCACTGCATTCTAGTTGTGGTTTGTCCAAACTCATCAATGTATCTTATCATGTCTGTAT
ACCGTCGACCTCTAGCTAGAGCTTGGCGTAATCATGGTCATAGCTGTTTCCTGTGTGAAATTGTTATCCG
CTCACAATTCCACACAACATACGAGCCGGAAGCATAAAGTGTAAAGCCTGGGGTGCCTAATGAGTGAGCT
AACTCACATTAATTGCGTTGCGCTCACTGCCCGCTTTCCAGTCGGGAAACCTGTCGTGCCAGCTGCATTA
ATGAATCGGCCAACGCGCGGGGAGAGGCGGTTTGCGTATTGGGCGCTCTTCCGCTTCCTCGCTCACTGAC
TCGCTGCGCTCGGTCGTTCGGCTGCGGCGAGCGGTATCAGCTCACTCAAAGGCGGTAATACGGTTATCCA
CAGAATCAGGGGATAACGCAGGAAAGAACATGTGAGCAAAAGGCCAGCAAAAGGCCAGGAACCGTAAAAA
GGCCGCGTTGCTGGCGTTTTTCCATAGGCTCCGCCCCCCTGACGAGCATCACAAAAATCGACGCTCAAGT
CAGAGGTGGCGAAACCCGACAGGACTATAAAGATACCAGGCGTTTCCCCCTGGAAGCTCCCTCGTGCGCT
CTCCTGTTCCGACCCTGCCGCTTACCGGATACCTGTCCGCCTTTCTCCCTTCGGGAAGCGTGGCGCTTTC
TCATAGCTCACGCTGTAGGTATCTCAGTTCGGTGTAGGTCGTTCGCTCCAAGCTGGGCTGTGTGCACGAA
CCCCCCGTTCAGCCCGACCGCTGCGCCTTATCCGGTAACTATCGTCTTGAGTCCAACCCGGTAAGACACG
ACTTATCGCCACTGGCAGCAGCCACTGGTAACAGGATTAGCAGAGCGAGGTATGTAGGCGGTGCTACAGA
GTTCTTGAAGTGGTGGCCTAACTACGGCTACACTAGAAGAACAGTATTTGGTATCTGCGCTCTGCTGAAG
CCAGTTACCTTCGGAAAAAGAGTTGGTAGCTCTTGATCCGGCAAACAAACCACCGCTGGTAGCGGTGGTT
TTTTTGTTTGCAAGCAGCAGATTACGCGCAGAAAAAAAGGATCTCAAGAAGATCCTTTGATCTTTTCTAC
GGGGTCTGACGCTCAGTGGAACGAAAACTCACGTTAAGGGATTTTGGTCATGAGATTATCAAAAAGGATC
TTCACCTAGATCCTTTTAAATTAAAAATGAAGTTTTAAATCAATCTAAAGTATATATGAGTAAACTTGGT
CTGACAGTTACCAATGCTTAATCAGTGAGGCACCTATCTCAGCGATCTGTCTATTTCGTTCATCCATAGT
TGCCTGACTCCCCGTCGTGTAGATAACTACGATACGGGAGGGCTTACCATCTGGCCCCAGTGCTGCAATG
ATACCGCGAGACCCACGCTCACCGGCTCCAGATTTATCAGCAATAAACCAGCCAGCCGGAAGGGCCGAGC
GCAGAAGTGGTCCTGCAACTTTATCCGCCTCCATCCAGTCTATTAATTGTTGCCGGGAAGCTAGAGTAAG
TAGTTCGCCAGTTAATAGTTTGCGCAACGTTGTTGCCATTGCTACAGGCATCGTGGTGTCACGCTCGTCG
TTTGGTATGGCTTCATTCAGCTCCGGTTCCCAACGATCAAGGCGAGTTACATGATCCCCCATGTTGTGCA
AAAAAGCGGTTAGCTCCTTCGGTCCTCCGATCGTTGTCAGAAGTAAGTTGGCCGCAGTGTTATCACTCAT
GGTTATGGCAGCACTGCATAATTCTCTTACTGTCATGCCATCCGTAAGATGCTTTTCTGTGACTGGTGAG
TACTCAACCAAGTCATTCTGAGAATAGTGTATGCGGCGACCGAGTTGCTCTTGCCCGGCGTCAATACGGG
ATAATACCGCGCCACATAGCAGAACTTTAAAAGTGCTCATCATTGGAAAACGTTCTTCGGGGCGAAAACT
CTCAAGGATCTTACCGCTGTTGAGATCCAGTTCGATGTAACCCACTCGTGCACCCAACTGATCTTCAGCA
TCTTTTACTTTCACCAGCGTTTCTGGGTGAGCAAAAACAGGAAGGCAAAATGCCGCAAAAAAGGGAATAA
GGGCGACACGGAAATGTTGAATACTCATACTCTTCCTTTTTCAATATTATTGAAGCATTTATCAGGGTTA
TTGTCTCATGAGCGGATACATATTTGAATGTATTTAGAAAAATAAACAAATAGGGGTTCCGCGCACATTT
CCCCGAAAAGTGCCACCTGACGTCGACGGATCGGGAGATCTCCCGATCCCCTATGGTGCACTCTCAGTAC
AATCTGCTCTGATGCCGCATAGTTAAGCCAGTATCTGCTCCCTGCTTGTGTGTTGGAGGTCGCTGAGTAG
TGCGCGAGCAAAATTTAAGCTACAACAAGGCAAGGCTTGACCGACAATTGCATGAAGAATCTGCTTAGGG
TTAGGCGTTTTGCGCTGCTTCGCGATGTACGGGCCAGATATACGCGTT
Features (pLannotate 1.2.2; 23 found; start..end, strand, type, name):
      1..380     +  enhancer       CMV enhancer: human cytomegalovirus immediate early enhancer
    381..584     +  promoter       CMV promoter: human cytomegalovirus (CMV) immediate early promoter
    580..613     +  LTR            5' LTR (truncated) (fragment): truncated 5' long terminal repeat (LTR) from HIV-1
    629..647     +  promoter       T7 promoter: promoter for bacteriophage T7 RNA polymerase
    806..826     +  CDS            3xFLAG (fragment): three tandem FLAG® epitope tags
    839..2104    +  CDS            HTR1A: 5HT1A_HUMAN - Also known as ADRB2RL1, ADRBRL1. Experimental evidence at protein level: Swiss-Prot protein existence level 1. G-protein coupled receptor for 5-hydroxytryptamine (serotonin). Also functions as a receptor for various drugs and psychoactive substances. Ligand binding causes a conformation change that triggers signaling via guanine nucleotide-binding proteins (G proteins) and modulates the activity of down-stream effectors, such as adenylate cyclase. Beta-arrestin family members inhibit signaling via G proteins and mediate activation of alternative signaling pathways. Signaling inhi
   2225..2838    +  CDS            TetR (fragment): tetracycline repressor TetR; tetR from transposon Tn10; TetR binds to the tetracycline operator tetO to inhibit transcription. This inhibition can be relieved by adding tetracycline or doxycycline.
   2990..3223    +  CDS            VP16 AD: transcriptional activation domain of herpes simplex virus protein VP16 (Triezenberg et al., 1988; Cousens et al., 1989); UL48
   3264..3488    +  polyA_signal   bGH poly(A) signal: bovine growth hormone polyadenylation signal
   3492..3513    +  promoter       SV40 promoter (fragment): SV40 enhancer and early promoter
   3534..3962    +  rep_origin     f1 ori (sequence partly withheld): f1 bacteriophage origin of replication; arrow indicates direction of (+) strand synthesis
   3976..4305    +  promoter       SV40 promoter: SV40 enhancer and early promoter
   4372..5163    +  CDS            neo: KKA2_KLEPN - Also known as kan, nptII. Experimental evidence at protein level: Swiss-Prot protein existence level 1. Resistance to kanamycin, neomycin, paromomycin, ribostamycin, butirosin and gentamicin B. From Klebsiella pneumoniae.
   5187..5345    +  CDS            ble (fragment): BLE_KLEPN - Experimental evidence at protein level: Swiss-Prot protein existence level 1. Binding protein with a strong affinity to the bleomycin family of antibiotics. Binds to CL990; an antimitotic-antibiotic compound. From Klebsiella pneumoniae.
   5340..5461    +  polyA_signal   SV40 poly(A) signal: SV40 polyadenylation signal
   5534..5550    -  protein_bind   lac operator: The lac repressor binds to the lac operator to inhibit transcription in E. coli. This inhibition can be relieved by adding lactose or isopropyl-β-D-thiogalactopyranoside (IPTG). lac repressor encoded by lacI
   5558..5588    -  promoter       lac promoter: promoter for the E. coli lac operon
   5603..5624    -  protein_bind   CAP binding site: CAP binding activates transcription in the presence of cAMP. E. coli catabolite activator protein
   5637..5729    -  CDS            lacI (fragment): lac repressor; lacI; The lac repressor binds to the lac operator to inhibit transcription in E. coli. This inhibition can be relieved by adding lactose or isopropyl-β-D-thiogalactopyranoside (IPTG).
   5912..6500    -  rep_origin     ori: high-copy-number ColE1/pMB1/pBR322/pUC origin of replication
   6671..7531    -  CDS            AmpR: β-lactamase; bla; confers resistance to ampicillin, carbenicillin, and related antibiotics
   7532..7636    -  promoter       AmpR promoter: bla
   7695..7747    -  misc_feature   bom (fragment): basis of mobility region from pBR322
