[The description below was written by a language model from this plasmid's Addgene catalogue record and pLannotate feature annotations shown in this document.]
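Description:
HTR1A-Tango is a mammalian expression plasmid from the PRESTO-Tango collection, built on an "empty Tango" backbone that derives from pcDNA3.1(+). It is propagated in E. coli from a high-copy ColE1/pUC-type origin under ampicillin selection (AmpR with its bla promoter), and it also carries an f1 origin. For selection in mammalian cells, an SV40 early promoter drives a neomycin phosphotransferase gene followed by an SV40 polyadenylation signal, allowing G418 selection. Short annotated matches such as the HIV-1 LTR fragment, ble fragment, lacI fragment and bom fragment appear to be incidental backbone remnants rather than functional parts.

The payload is a single fusion open reading frame driven by the CMV enhancer and promoter and terminated by the bGH polyadenylation signal. It begins with an N-terminal FLAG epitope supplied by the backbone (annotated as a partial 3xFLAG match). This is followed by the human serotonin 5-HT1A receptor coding sequence (HTR1A, 1,266 bp), inserted at a NotI site at its 5′ end. Downstream lie TetR and the VP16 activation domain, which together form the tetracycline transactivator tTA. An unannotated stretch lies between the receptor and TetR. In the general Tango design such a linker holds a protease cleavage site, but the feature table does not identify it.

As the record states, the assay reads out transcriptional activation following arrestin translocation. Ligand-driven arrestin recruitment to the receptor leads to release of tTA, which then activates a reporter supplied separately. The plasmid is one of a receptor panel for parallel screening of compounds across the druggable human GPCRome. The depositor notes that the site downstream of tTA may be XbaI rather than XhoI in most of these vectors.
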