Addgene plasmid #66404: HTR1A-Tango
Purpose: Expression of G protein-coupled receptors for PRESTO-Tango: parallel receptorome expression and screening via transcriptional output, with transcriptional activation following arrestin translocation
Depositing lab: Bryan Roth. Depositing organization: University of North Carolina at Chapel Hill. Publication: PRESTO-Tango as an open-source resource for interrogation of the druggable human GPCRome. Kroeze WK, Sassano MF, Huang XP, Lansu K, McCorvy JD, Giguere PM, Sciaky N, Roth BL. Nat Struct Mol Biol. 2015 May;22(5):362-9. doi: 10.1038/nsmb.3014. Epub 2015 Apr 20. PubMed 25895059.
Backbone
  Vector backbone: empty Tango
  Backbone size w/o insert (bp): 6632
  Vector type: Mammalian Expression
  Selectable markers: Neomycin (select with G418)
Growth in bacteria
  Bacterial resistance: Ampicillin, 100 μg/mL
  Growth temperature: 37°C
  Growth strain: DH5alpha
  Copy number: High Copy
Gene/Insert
  Gene/Insert name: HTR1A
  Species: H. sapiens (human)
  Insert size (bp): 1266
  Entrez Gene: HTR1A (a.k.a. 5-HT-1A, 5-HT1A, 5HT1a, ADRB2RL1, ADRBRL1, G-21, PFMCD)
  Promoter: CMV
  Tag / fusion protein: FLAG (N terminal on backbone)
  Cloning method: Restriction Enzyme; 5′ cloning site NotI (not destroyed); 3′ cloning site XhoI (unknown if destroyed)
  Sequencing primers: 5′ CMV-F; 3′ Tet-R
Terms and licenses: Academic/Nonprofit Terms; Industry Terms: Not Available to Industry
Depositor comments: Please note: Most of the PRESTO-Tango vectors do not contain the XhoI cut site downstream of the tTA sequence and instead carry an XbaI site. If you need to perform an XhoI digest we recommend sequencing with a forward primer at the C-terminus of tTA to determine which of the two sites is present. Suggested primer: 5-gagctccacttagacggcgagg-3. Original backbone was pcDNA3.1(+). These plasmids were generated as part of the Illuminating the Druggable Genome (IDG) program sponsored by the NIH Common Fund. The goal of this program is to identify, gather, and distribute information and resources for proteins that currently are not well-studied yet belong to commonly drug-targeted protein families: protein kinases, non-olfactory G-protein coupled receptors (GPCRs), and ion channels. The IDG program is designed to develop fundamental research tools for understudied proteins, elucidate their function, and disseminate the IDG-related resources and data to the greater scientific community.
How to cite: HTR1A-Tango was a gift from Bryan Roth (Addgene plasmid # 66404 ; http://n2t.net/addgene:66404 ; RRID:Addgene_66404)
