>Addgene plasmid #66404 | HTR1A-Tango | depositor partial sequence | sequence record 113421 | empty Tango
GACGGATCGGGAGATCTCCCGATCCCCTATGGTGCACTCTCAGTACAATCTGCTCTGATGCCGCATAGTT
AAGCCAGTATCTGCTCCCTGCTTGTGTGTTGGAGGTCGCTGAGTAGTGCGCGAGCAAAATTTAAGCTACA
ACAAGGCAAGGCTTGACCGACAATTGCATGAAGAATCTGCTTAGGGTTAGGCGTTTTGCGCTGCTTCGCG
ATGTACGGGCCAGATATACGCGTTGACATTGATTATTGACTAGTTATTAATAGTAATCAATTACGGGGTC
ATTAGTTCATAGCCCATATATGGAGTTCCGCGTTACATAACTTACGGTAAATGGCCCGCCTGGCTGACCG
CCCAACGACCCCCGCCCATTGACGTCAATAATGACGTATGTTCCCATAGTAACGCCAATAGGGACTTTCC
ATTGACGTCAATGGGTGGAGTATTTACGGTAAACTGCCCACTTGGCAGTACATCAAGTGTATCATATGCC
AAGTACGCCCCCTATTGACGTCAATGACGGTAAATGGCCCGCCTGGCATTATGCCCAGTACATGACCTTA
TGGGACTTTCCTACTTGGCAGTACATCTACGTATTAGTCATCGCTATTACCATGGTGATGCGGTTTTGGC
AGTACATCAATGGGCGTGGATAGCGGTTTGACTCACGGGGATTTCCAAGTCTCCACCCCATTGACGTCAA
TGGGAGTTTGTTTTGGCACCAAAATCAACGGGACTTTCCAAAATGTCGTAACAACTCCGCCCCATTGACG
CAAATGGGCGGTAGGCGTGTACGGTGGGAGGTCTATATAAGCAGAGCTCTCTGGCTAACTAGAGAACCCA
CTGCTTACTGGCTTATCGAAATTAATACGACTCACTATAGGGAGACCCAAGCTGGCTAGCGTTTAAACTT
AAGCTTGGTACCGAGCTCGGATCCACTAGTCCAGTGTGGTGGAATTCTGCAGATATCCAGCACAGTGGCG
GCCGCGCCACCATGAAGACGATCATCGCCCTGAGCTACATCTTCTGCCTGGTATTCGCCGACTACAAGGA
CGATGATGACGCCAGCATCGATACCGGTGGACGCACCCCACCCAGCCTGGGTCCCCAAGATGAGTCCTGC
ACCACCGCCAGCTCCTCCCTGGCCAAGGACACTTCATCGACCGGTGAGAACCTGTACTTCCAGCTAAGAT
TAGATAAAAGTAAAGTGATTAACAGCGCATTAGAGCTGCTTAATGAGGTCGGAATCGAAGGTTTAACAAC
CCGTAAACTCGCCCAGAAGCTAGGTGTAGAGCAGCCTACATTGTATTGGCATGTAAAAAATAAGCGGGCT
TTGCTCGACGCCTTAGCCATTGAGATGTTAGATAGGCACCATACTCACTTTTGCCCTTTAGAAGGGGAAA
GCTGGCAAGATTTTTTACGTAATAACGCTAAAAGTTTTAGATGTGCTTTACTAAGTCATCGCGATGGAGC
AAAAGTACATTTAGGTACACGGCCTACAGAAAAACAGTATGAAACTCTCGAAAATCAATTAGCCTTTTTA
TGCCAACAAGGTTTTTCACTAGAGAATGCATTATATGCACTCAGCGCTGTGGGGCATTTTACTTTAGGTT
GCGTATTGGAAGATCAAGAGCATCAAGTCGCTAAAGAAGAAAGGGAAACACCTACTACTGATAGTATGCC
GCCATTATTACGACAAGCTATCGAATTATTTGATCACCAAGGTGCAGAGCCAGCCTTCTTATTCGGCCTT
GAATTGATCATATGCGGATTAGAAAAACAACTTAAATGTGAAAGTGGGTCCGCGTACAGCCGCGCGCGTA
CGAAAAACAATTACGGGTCTACCATCGAGGGCCTGCTCGATCTCCCGGACGACGACGCCCCCGAAGAGGC
GGGGCTGGCGGCTCCGCGCCTGTCCTTTCTCCCCGCGGGACACACGCGCAGACTGTCGACGGCCCCCCCG
ACCGATGTCAGCCTGGGGGACGAGCTCCACTTAGACGGCGAGGACGTGGCGATGGCGCATGCCGACGCGC
TAGACGATTTCGATCTGGACATGTTGGGGGACGGGGATTCCCCGGGTCCGGGATTTACCCCCCACGACTC
CGCCCCCTACGGCGCTCTGGATATGGCCGACTTCGAGTTTGAGCAGATGTTTACCGATGCCCTTGGAATT
GACGAGTACGGTGGGTAGCTCGAGTCTAGAGGGCCCGTTTAAACCCGCTGATCAGCCTCGACTGTGCCTT
CTAGTTGCCAGCCATCTGTTGTTTGCCCCTCCCCCGTGCCTTCCTTGACCCTGGAAGGTGCCACTCCCAC
TGTCCTTTCCTAATAAAATGAGGAAATTGCATCGCATTGTCTGAGTAGGTGTCATTCTATTCTGGGGGGT
GGGGTGGGGCAGGACAGCAAGGGGGAGGATTGGGAAGACAATAGCAGGCATGCTGGGGATGCGGTGGGCT
CTATGGCTTCTGAGGCGGAAAGAACCAGCTGGGGCTCTAGGGGGTATCCCC
[124 nt withheld, positions 2502-2625]
C
[91 nt withheld, positions 2627-2717]
A
[49 nt withheld, positions 2719-2767]
CCTTTGACGTTGGAGTCCACGTTCTTT
[37 nt withheld, positions 2795-2831]
ACCCTATCTCGGTCTATTCTTTTGATTTATAAGGGATTTTGCCGATTTCGGCCTATTGGTTAAAAAATGA
GCTGATTTAACAAAAATTTAACGCGAATTAATTCTGTGGAATGTGTGTCAGTTAGGGTGTGGAAAGTCCC
CAGGCTCCCCAGCAGGCAGAAGTATGCAAAGCATGCATCTCAATTAGTCAGCAACCAGGTGTGGAAAGTC
CCCAGGCTCCCCAGCAGGCAGAAGTATGCAAAGCATGCATCTCAATTAGTCAGCAACCATAGTCCCGCCC
CTAACTCCGCCCATCCCGCCCCTAACTCCGCCCAGTTCCGCCCATTCTCCGCCCCATGGCTGACTAATTT
TTTTTATTTATGCAGAGGCCGAGGCCGCCTCTGCCTCTGAGCTATTCCAGAAGTAGTGAGGAGGCTTTTT
TGGAGGCCTAGGCTTTTGCAAAAAGCTCCCGGGAGCTTGTATATCCATTTTCGGATCTGATCAAGAGACA
GGATGAGGATCGTTTCGCATGATTGAACAAGATGGATTGCACGCAGGTTCTCCGGCCGCTTGGGTGGAGA
GGCTATTCGGCTATGACTGGGCACAACAGACAATCGGCTGCTCTGATGCCGCCGTGTTCCGGCTGTCAGC
GCAGGGGCGCCCGGTTCTTTTTGTCAAGACCGACCTGTCCGGTGCCCTGAATGAACTGCAGGACGAGGCA
GCGCGGCTATCGTGGCTGGCCACGACGGGCGTTCCTTGCGCAGCTGTGCTCGACGTTGTCACTGAAGCGG
GAAGGGACTGGCTGCTATTGGGCGAAGTGCCGGGGCAGGATCTCCTGTCATCTCACCTTGCTCCTGCCGA
GAAAGTATCCATCATGGCTGATGCAATGCGGCGGCTGCATACGCTTGATCCGGCTACCTGCCCATTCGAC
CACCAAGCGAAACATCGCATCGAGCGAGCACGTACTCGGATGGAAGCCGGTCTTGTCGATCAGGATGATC
TGGACGAAGAGCATCAGGGGCTCGCGCCAGCCGAACTGTTCGCCAGGCTCAAGGCGCGCATGCCCGACGG
CGAGGATCTCGTCGTGACCCATGGCGATGCCTGCTTGCCGAATATCATGGTGGAAAATGGCCGCTTTTCT
GGATTCATCGACTGTGGCCGGCTGGGTGTGGCGGACCGCTATCAGGACATAGCGTTGGCTACCCGTGATA
TTGCTGAAGAGCTTGGCGGCGAATGGGCTGACCGCTTCCTCGTGCTTTACGGTATCGCCGCTCCCGATTC
GCAGCGCATCGCCTTCTATCGCCTTCTTGACGAGTTCTTCTGAGCGGGACTCTGGGGTTCGAAATGACCG
ACCAAGCGACGCCCAACCTGCCATCACGAGATTTCGATTCCACCGCCGCCTTCTATGAAAGGTTGGGCTT
CGGAATCGTTTTCCGGGACGCCGGCTGGATGATCCTCCAGCGCGGGGATCTCATGCTGGAGTTCTTCGCC
CACCCCAACTTGTTTATTGCAGCTTATAATGGTTACAAATAAAGCAATAGCATCACAAATTTCACAAATA
AAGCATTTTTTTCACTGCATTCTAGTTGTGGTTTGTCCAAACTCATCAATGTATCTTATCATGTCTGTAT
ACCGTCGACCTCTAGCTAGAGCTTGGCGTAATCATGGTCATAGCTGTTTCCTGTGTGAAATTGTTATCCG
CTCACAATTCCACACAACATACGAGCCGGAAGCATAAAGTGTAAAGCCTGGGGTGCCTAATGAGTGAGCT
AACTCACATTAATTGCGTTGCGCTCACTGCCCGCTTTCCAGTCGGGAAACCTGTCGTGCCAGCTGCATTA
ATGAATCGGCCAACGCGCGGGGAGAGGCGGTTTGCGTATTGGGCGCTCTTCCGCTTCCTCGCTCACTGAC
TCGCTGCGCTCGGTCGTTCGGCTGCGGCGAGCGGTATCAGCTCACTCAAAGGCGGTAATACGGTTATCCA
CAGAATCAGGGGATAACGCAGGAAAGAACATGTGAGCAAAAGGCCAGCAAAAGGCCAGGAACCGTAAAAA
GGCCGCGTTGCTGGCGTTTTTCCATAGGCTCCGCCCCCCTGACGAGCATCACAAAAATCGACGCTCAAGT
CAGAGGTGGCGAAACCCGACAGGACTATAAAGATACCAGGCGTTTCCCCCTGGAAGCTCCCTCGTGCGCT
CTCCTGTTCCGACCCTGCCGCTTACCGGATACCTGTCCGCCTTTCTCCCTTCGGGAAGCGTGGCGCTTTC
TCATAGCTCACGCTGTAGGTATCTCAGTTCGGTGTAGGTCGTTCGCTCCAAGCTGGGCTGTGTGCACGAA
CCCCCCGTTCAGCCCGACCGCTGCGCCTTATCCGGTAACTATCGTCTTGAGTCCAACCCGGTAAGACACG
ACTTATCGCCACTGGCAGCAGCCACTGGTAACAGGATTAGCAGAGCGAGGTATGTAGGCGGTGCTACAGA
GTTCTTGAAGTGGTGGCCTAACTACGGCTACACTAGAAGAACAGTATTTGGTATCTGCGCTCTGCTGAAG
CCAGTTACCTTCGGAAAAAGAGTTGGTAGCTCTTGATCCGGCAAACAAACCACCGCTGGTAGCGGTTTTT
TTGTTTGCAAGCAGCAGATTACGCGCAGAAAAAAAGGATCTCAAGAAGATCCTTTGATCTTTTCTACGGG
GTCTGACGCTCAGTGGAACGAAAACTCACGTTAAGGGATTTTGGTCATGAGATTATCAAAAAGGATCTTC
ACCTAGATCCTTTTAAATTAAAAATGAAGTTTTAAATCAATCTAAAGTATATATGAGTAAACTTGGTCTG
ACAGTTACCAATGCTTAATCAGTGAGGCACCTATCTCAGCGATCTGTCTATTTCGTTCATCCATAGTTGC
CTGACTCCCCGTCGTGTAGATAACTACGATACGGGAGGGCTTACCATCTGGCCCCAGTGCTGCAATGATA
CCGCGAGACCCACGCTCACCGGCTCCAGATTTATCAGCAATAAACCAGCCAGCCGGAAGGGCCGAGCGCA
GAAGTGGTCCTGCAACTTTATCCGCCTCCATCCAGTCTATTAATTGTTGCCGGGAAGCTAGAGTAAGTAG
TTCGCCAGTTAATAGTTTGCGCAACGTTGTTGCCATTGCTACAGGCATCGTGGTGTCACGCTCGTCGTTT
GGTATGGCTTCATTCAGCTCCGGTTCCCAACGATCAAGGCGAGTTACATGATCCCCCATGTTGTGCAAAA
AAGCGGTTAGCTCCTTCGGTCCTCCGATCGTTGTCAGAAGTAAGTTGGCCGCAGTGTTATCACTCATGGT
TATGGCAGCACTGCATAATTCTCTTACTGTCATGCCATCCGTAAGATGCTTTTCTGTGACTGGTGAGTAC
TCAACCAAGTCATTCTGAGAATAGTGTATGCGGCGACCGAGTTGCTCTTGCCCGGCGTCAATACGGGATA
ATACCGCGCCACATAGCAGAACTTTAAAAGTGCTCATCATTGGAAAACGTTCTTCGGGGCGAAAACTCTC
AAGGATCTTACCGCTGTTGAGATCCAGTTCGATGTAACCCACTCGTGCACCCAACTGATCTTCAGCATCT
TTTACTTTCACCAGCGTTTCTGGGTGAGCAAAAACAGGAAGGCAAAATGCCGCAAAAAAGGGAATAAGGG
CGACACGGAAATGTTGAATACTCATACTCTTCCTTTTTCAATATTATTGAAGCATTTATCAGGGTTATTG
TCTCATGAGCGGATACATATTTGAATGTATTTAGAAAAATAAACAAATAGGGGTTCCGCGCACATTTCCC
CGAAAAGTGCCACCTGACGTC
