>Addgene plasmid #66404 | HTR1A-Tango | depositor partial sequence | sequence record 113422 | HTR1A
ATGGACGTGCTGAGTCCCGGCCAGGGCAACAACACCACTTCTCCACCGGCTCCGTTCGAAACTGGCGGTA
ATACAACCGGCATCTCTGATGTTACCGTCAGTTATCAAGTGATCACTAGCCTGCTGCTTGGTACTCTGAT
CTTCTGTGCCGTATTGGGAAACGCATGTGTGGTAGCAGCCATTGCCCTGGAGCGCAGCCTTCAGAATGTG
GCAAACTATTTGATTGGCTCACTGGCAGTGACGGACCTCATGGTGAGCGTGCTCGTTCTTCCAATGGCAG
CTCTCTATCAGGTTCTCAATAAGTGGACCCTGGGCCAAGTGACCTGTGACCTGTTTATCGCACTCGACGT
GCTTTGTTGCACCTCTTCCATTTTGCATCTGTGTGCCATAGCATTGGATAGGTACTGGGCTATCACAGAT
CCGATCGACTACGTGAACAAGAGGACACCTCGGCGGGCTGCCGCTCTGATCAGCTTGACGTGGCTGATTG
GCTTTTTGATTAGTATACCTCCCATGCTTGGGTGGAGGACACCTGAGGATAGAAGCGACCCTGACGCGTG
TACCATTTCAAAGGATCACGGCTACACCATCTACTCCACCTTCGGAGCATTCTATATACCACTGTTGTTG
ATGTTGGTGTTGTATGGACGGATATTCCGCGCCGCGCGGTTCAGGATCCGGAAGACTGTAAAGAAAGTGG
AAAAGACTGGGGCGGATACCCGGCATGGTGCCTCCCCCGCTCCACAGCCCAAGAAGTCCGTGAACGGGGA
GAGTGGGAGCAGGAACTGGAGATTGGGAGTGGAATCTAAGGCCGGAGGGGCACTGTGTGCCAACGGTGCA
GTAAGACAAGGAGACGACGGTGCTGCACTTGAAGTAATCGAGGTGCATAGAGTGGGGAATAGTAAAGAAC
ACCTGCCTCTCCCCTCCGAGGCCGGACCAACTCCATGCGCCCCGGCCTCTTTTGAGCGGAAAAACGAGAG
AAATGCTGAGGCAAAGCGGAAGATGGCCCTTGCCCGGGAACGGAAAACAGTAAAAACCCTGGGGATTATC
ATGGGGACATTCATCCTGTGTTGGCTGCCCTTTTTCATCGTGGCACTCGTGCTGCCATTTTGCGAATCAT
CATGTCATATGCCCACGCTTCTCGGGGCCATCATTAATTGGCTGGGTTACAGCAATAGCCTGCTGAATCC
CGTCATCTACGCTTACTTCAACAAGGATTTCCAGAATGCCTTTAAAAAGATAATTAAGTGCAAGTTCTGT
AGACAA
