>Addgene plasmid #66404 | HTR1A-Tango | addgene partial sequence | sequence record 120314 | CMV-F 5'-CGCAAATGGGCGGTAGGCGTG-3'
GCTCTCTGGCTAACTAGAGAACCCACTGCTTACTGGCTTATCGAAATTAATACGACTCACTATAGGGAGA
CCCAAGCTGGCTAGCGTTTAAACTTAAGCTTGGTACCGAGCTCGGATCCACTAGTCCAGTGTGGTGGAAT
TCTGCAGATATCCAGCACAGTGGCGGCCGCGCCACCATGAAGACGATCATCGCCCTGAGCTACATCTTCT
GCCTGGTATTCGCCGACTACAAGGACGATGATGACGCCAGCATCGATATGGACGTGCTGAGTCCCGGCCA
GGGCAACAACACCACTTCTCCACCGGCTCCGTTCGAAACTGGCGGTAATACAACCGGCATCTCTGATGTT
ACCGTCAGTTATCAAGTGATCACTAGCCTGCTGCTTGGTACTCTGATCTTCTGTGCCGTATTGGGAAACG
CATGTGTGGTAGCAGCCATTGCCCTGGAGCGCAGCCTTCAGAATGTGGCAAACTATTTGATTGGCTCACT
GGCAGTGACGGACCTCATGGTGAGCGTGCTCGTTCTTCCAATGGCAGCTCTCTATCAGGTTCTCAATAAG
TGGACCCTGGGCCAAGTGACCTGTGACCTGTTTATCGCACTCGACGTGCTTTGTTGCACCTCTTCCATTT
TGCATCTGTGTGCCATAGCATTGGATAGGTACTGGGCTATCACAGATCCGATCGACTACGTGAACAAGAG
GACACCTCGGCGGGCTGCCGCTCTGATCAGCTTGACGTGGCTGATTGGCTTTTTGATTAGTATACCTCCC
ATGCTTGGGTGGAGGACACCTGAGGATAGAAGCGACCCTGACGCGTGTACCATTTCAAAGGATCACGGCT
ACACCATCTACTCCACCTTCGGAGCATTCTATATACCACTGTTGTTGATGTTGG
