>Addgene plasmid #66404 | HTR1A-Tango | addgene partial sequence | sequence record 120315 | Tet-R 5'-GGCGAGTTTACGGGTTGTTA-3'
GCTCTAATGCGCTGTTAATCACTTTACTTTTATCTAATCTTAGCTGGAAGTACAGGTTCTCACCGGTCGA
TGAAGTGTCCTTGGCCAGGGAGGAGCTGGCGGTGGTGCAGGACTCATCTTGGGGACCCAGGCTGGGTGGG
GTGCGTCCACCGGTATCGATTTGTCTACAGAACTTGCACTTAATTATCTTTTTAAAGGCATTCTGGAAAT
CCTTGTTGAAGTAAGCGTAGATGACGGGATTCAGCAGGCTATTGCTGTAACCCAGCCAATTAATGATGGC
CCCGAGAAGCGTGGGCATATGACATGATGATTCGCAAAATGGCAGCACGAGTGCCACGATGAAAAAGGGC
AGCCAACACAGGATGAATGTCCCCATGATAATCCCCAGGGTTTTTACTGTTTTCCGTTCCCGGGCAAGGG
CCATCTTCCGCTTTGCCTCAGCATTTCTCTCGTTTTTCCGCTCAAAAGAGGCCGGGGCGCATGGAGTTGG
TCCGGCCTCGGAGGGGAGAGGCAGGTGTTCTTTACTATTCCCCACTCTATGCACCTCGATTACTTCAAGT
GCAGCACCGTCGTCTCCTTGTCTTACTGCACCGTTGGCACACAGTGCCCCTCCGGCCTTAGATTCCACTC
CCAATCTCCAGTTCCTGCTCCCACTCTCCCCGTTCACGGACTTCTTGGGCTGTGGAGCGGGGGAGGCACC
ATGCCGGGTATCCGCCCCAGTCTTTTCCACTTTCTTTACAGTCTTCCGGATCCTGAACCGCGCGGCGCGG
AATATCCGTCCATACAACACCAACATCAACAACAGTGGTATATAGAATGCTCCGAAGGTGGAGTAGATGG
TGTAGCCGTGATCCTTTGAAATGGTACACGCGTCAGGGTCGCTTCTATCCTCAGGTGTCCTCCACCCAAG
CATGGGAGGTATACTAATCAAAAAGCCAATCAGCCACGTCAAGCTGATCAGAGCGGCAGCCCGCCGAGGT
GTCCTCT
